Addgene plasmid #42794: TAL3331
Depositing lab: Keith Joung. Depositing organization: Massachusetts General Hospital. Publication: Targeted gene disruption in somatic zebrafish cells using engineered TALENs. Sander JD, Cade L, Khayter C, Reyon D, Peterson RT, Joung JK, Yeh JR. Nat Biotechnol. 2011 Aug 5;29(8):697-8. doi: 10.1038/nbt.1934. PubMed 21822241.
Backbone
  Vector backbone: JDS74
  Backbone manufacturer: Addgene plasmid #32288
  Backbone size w/o insert (bp): 6447
  Vector type: Mammalian Expression ; T7
Growth in bacteria
  Bacterial resistance: Ampicillin, 100 μg/mL
  Growth temperature: 37°C
  Growth strain: XL1 Blue
  Copy number: High Copy
Gene/Insert
  Gene/Insert name: ZebrafishCommunity-oxtr-right (alt name: oxtr)
  Species: D. rerio (zebrafish)
  Insert size (bp): 1640
  Entrez Gene: LOC100001530
  Promoter: CMV
  Tag / fusion protein: 3X Flag (N terminal on backbone); WT FOKI (C terminal on backbone)
  Cloning method: Restriction Enzyme; 5′ cloning site N/A (destroyed during cloning); 3′ cloning site N/A (destroyed during cloning)
  Sequencing primers: 5′ CMV-F; 3′ BGH-rev
Terms and licenses: Academic/Nonprofit Terms; Industry Terms: Not Available to Industry
Depositor comments: Target binding site: TGGTGGCGTTTCTGGATG It is strongly recommended that users perform a diagnostic digest to verify this plasmid prior to use. For example, a double digest of the plasmid with BamHI and KpnI should result in two bands at 2.3kb and 5.8kb.
How to cite: TAL3331 was a gift from Keith Joung (Addgene plasmid # 42794 ; http://n2t.net/addgene:42794 ; RRID:Addgene_42794)
