[The description below was written by a language model from this plasmid's Addgene catalogue record.]
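Description:
TAL3331 is a TALEN expression plasmid built on the JDS74 backbone (about 6.4 kb without insert), a vector classed as mammalian expression with a T7 promoter. It is maintained in E. coli as a high-copy plasmid under ampicillin selection. The roughly 1.6 kb insert, named ZebrafishCommunity-oxtr-right, is an engineered TAL effector repeat array designed to recognise a specific 18-nucleotide site in the zebrafish (Danio rerio) oxtr gene. It was cloned by restriction enzyme methods in a way that destroyed both flanking cloning sites.

The backbone supplies the parts that turn the repeat array into a functional nuclease. These are a 3X FLAG tag at the N terminus, which allows detection of the protein, and a wild-type FokI cleavage domain at the C terminus. Because FokI cuts DNA only as a dimer, this "right" monomer is meant to be used with a corresponding "left" TALEN that binds the opposite half-site, so that the two nuclease domains meet over the intervening spacer and make a double-strand break. Error-prone repair of that break can produce insertions or deletions that disrupt the gene. Expression is driven by the CMV promoter in transfected cells. The T7 designation suggests the coding sequence can also be transcribed in vitro to make mRNA, which fits the zebrafish gene-disruption work this plasmid series is associated with. The use of a BGH reverse sequencing primer suggests a BGH polyadenylation region downstream, but no feature table is provided to confirm the detailed layout. The depositor recommends verifying the plasmid by diagnostic digest before use.
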