>Addgene plasmid #42794 | TAL3331 | depositor partial sequence | sequence record 57914 | TAL3331 sequence 2430 bps
TCTAGAGCTAGCACCATGGACTACAAAGACCATGACGGTGATTATAAAGATCATGACATCGATTACAAGG
ATGACGATGACAAGATGGCCCCCAAGAAGAAGAGGAAGGTGGGCATTCACCGCGGGGTACCTATGGTGGA
CTTGAGGACACTCGGTTATTCGCAACAGCAACAGGAGAAAATCAAGCCTAAGGTCAGGAGCACCGTCGCG
CAACACCACGAGGCGCTTGTGGGGCATGGCTTCACTCATGCGCATATTGTCGCGCTTTCACAGCACCCTG
CGGCGCTTGGGACGGTGGCTGTCAAATACCAAGATATGATTGCGGCCCTGCCCGAAGCCACGCACGAGGC
AATTGTAGGGGTCGGTAAACAGTGGTCGGGAGCGCGAGCACTTGAGGCGCTGCTGACTGTGGCGGGTGAG
CTTAGGGGGCCTCCGCTCCAGCTCGACACCGGGCAGCTGCTGAAGATCGCGAAGAGAGGGGGAGTAACAG
CGGTAGAGGCAGTGCACGCCTGGCGCAATGCGCTCACCGGGGCCCCCTTGAACCTGACCCCAGACCAGGT
AGTCGCAATCGCGAACAATAATGGGGGAAAGCAAGCCCTGGAAACCGTGCAAAGGTTGTTGCCGGTCCTT
TGTCAAGACCACGGCCTTACACCGGAGCAAGTCGTGGCCATTGCAAATAATAACGGTGGCAAACAGGCTC
TTGAGACGGTTCAGAGACTTCTCCCAGTTCTCTGTCAAGCCCACGGGCTGACTCCCGATCAAGTTGTAGC
GATTGCGTCCAACGGTGGAGGGAAACAAGCATTGGAGACTGTCCAACGGCTCCTTCCCGTGTTGTGTCAA
GCCCACGGTTTGACGCCTGCACAAGTGGTCGCCATCGCCAACAACAACGGCGGTAAGCAGGCGCTGGAAA
CAGTACAGCGCCTGCTGCCTGTACTGTGCCAGGATCATGGACTGACCCCAGACCAGGTAGTCGCAATCGC
GAACAATAATGGGGGAAAGCAAGCCCTGGAAACCGTGCAAAGGTTGTTGCCGGTCCTTTGTCAAGACCAC
GGCCTTACACCGGAGCAAGTCGTGGCCATTGCATCCCACGACGGTGGCAAACAGGCTCTTGAGACGGTTC
AGAGACTTCTCCCAGTTCTCTGTCAAGCCCACGGGCTGACTCCCGATCAAGTTGTAGCGATTGCGAATAA
CAATGGAGGGAAACAAGCATTGGAGACTGTCCAACGGCTCCTTCCCGTGTTGTGTCAAGCCCACGGTTTG
ACGCCTGCACAAGTGGTCGCCATCGCCTCGAATGGCGGCGGTAAGCAGGCGCTGGAAACAGTACAGCGCC
TGCTGCCTGTACTGTGCCAGGATCATGGACTGACCCCAGACCAGGTAGTCGCAATCGCGTCAAACGGAGG
GGGAAAGCAAGCCCTGGAAACCGTGCAAAGGTTGTTGCCGGTCCTTTGTCAAGACCACGGCCTTACACCG
GAGCAAGTCGTGGCCATTGCAAGCAATGGGGGTGGCAAACAGGCTCTTGAGACGGTTCAGAGACTTCTCC
CAGTTCTCTGTCAAGCCCACGGGCTGACTCCCGATCAAGTTGTAGCGATTGCGTCGCATGACGGAGGGAA
ACAAGCATTGGAGACTGTCCAACGGCTCCTTCCCGTGTTGTGTCAAGCCCACGGTTTGACGCCTGCACAA
GTGGTCGCCATCGCCTCGAATGGCGGCGGTAAGCAGGCGCTGGAAACAGTACAGCGCCTGCTGCCTGTAC
TGTGCCAGGATCATGGACTGACCCCAGACCAGGTAGTCGCAATCGCGAACAATAATGGGGGAAAGCAAGC
CCTGGAAACCGTGCAAAGGTTGTTGCCGGTCCTTTGTCAAGACCACGGCCTTACACCGGAGCAAGTCGTG
GCCATTGCAAATAATAACGGTGGCAAACAGGCTCTTGAGACGGTTCAGAGACTTCTCCCAGTTCTCTGTC
AAGCCCACGGGCTGACTCCCGATCAAGTTGTAGCGATTGCGTCGAACATTGGAGGGAAACAAGCATTGGA
GACTGTCCAACGGCTCCTTCCCGTGTTGTGTCAAGCCCACGGTTTGACGCCTGCACAAGTGGTCGCCATC
GCCTCGAATGGCGGCGGTAAGCAGGCGCTGGAAACAGTACAGCGCCTGCTGCCTGTACTGTGCCAGGATC
ATGGACTGACACCCGAACAGGTGGTCGCCATTGCTAATAATAACGGAGGACGGCCAGCCTTGGAGTCCAT
CGTAGCCCAATTGTCCAGGCCCGATCCCGCGTTGGCTGCGTTAACGAATGACCATCTGGTGGCGTTGGCA
TGTCTTGGTGGACGACCCGCGCTCGATGCAGTCAAAAAGGGTCTGCCTCATGCTCCCGCATTGATCAAAA
GAACCAACCGGCGGATTCCCGAGAGAACTTCCCATCGAGTCGCGGGATCC
