>Addgene plasmid #42794 | TAL3331 | addgene partial sequence | sequence record 60784 | JDS-TALEN-F 5'-TAGGGGTCGGTAAACAGTGG-3'
TGTGGCGGGTGAGCTTAGGGGGCCTCCGCTCCAGCTCGACACCGGGCAGCTGCTGAAGATCGCGAAGAGA
GGGGGAGTAACAGCGGTAGAGGCAGTGCACGCCTGGCGCAATGCGCTCACCGGGGCCCCCTTGAACCTGA
CCCCAGACCAGGTAGTCGCAATCGCGAACAATAATGGGGGAAAGCAAGCCCTGGAAACCGTGCAAAGGTT
GTTGCCGGTCCTTTGTCAAGACCACGGCCTTACACCGGAGCAAGTCGTGGCCATTGCAAATAATAACGGT
GGCAAACAGGCTCTTGAGACGGTTCAGAGACTTCTCCCAGTTCTCTGTCAAGCCCACGGGCTGACTCCCG
ATCAAGTTGTAGCGATTGCGTCCAACGGTGGAGGGAAACAAGCATTGGAGACTGTCCAACGGCTCCTTCC
CGTGTTGTGTCAAGCCCACGGTTTGACGCCTGCACAAGTGGTCGCCATCGCCAACAACAACGGCGGTAAG
CAGGCGCTGGAAACAGTACAGCGCCTGCTGCCTGTACTGTGCCAGGATCATGGACTGACCCCAGACCAGG
TAGTCGCAATCGCGAACAATAATGGGGGAAAGCAAGCCCTGGAAACCGTGCAAAGGTTGTTGCCGGTCCT
TTGTCAAGACCACGGCCTTACACCGGAGCAAGTCGTGGCCATTGCATCCCACGACGGTGGCAAACAGGCT
CTTGAGACGGTTCAGAGACTTCTCCCAGTTCTCTGTCAAGCCCACGGGCTGACTCCCGATCAAGTTGTAG
CGATTGCGAATAACAATGGAGGGAAACAAGCATTGGAGACTGTCCAACGGCTCCTTCCCGTGTT
